>Addgene plasmid #239256 | pLJC6-TOM20-HK2-3xFLAG | addgene full sequence | sequence record 478679 | Addgene NGS Result
TTGAGATCCTTTTTTTCTGCGCGTAATCTGCTGCTTGCAAACAAAAAAACCACCGCTACCAGCGGTGGTT
TGTTTGCCGGATCAAGAGCTACCAACTCTTTTTCCGAAGGTAACTGGCTTCAGCAGAGCGCAGATACCAA
ATACTGTTCTTCTAGTGTAGCCGTAGTTAGGCCACCACTTCAAGAACTCTGTAGCACCGCCTACATACCT
CGCTCTGCTAATCCTGTTACCAGTGGCTGCTGCCAGTGGCGATAAGTCGTGTCTTACCGGGTTGGACTCA
AGACGATAGTTACCGGATAAGGCGCAGCGGTCGGGCTGAACGGGGGGTTCGTGCACACAGCCCAGCTTGG
AGCGAACGACCTACACCGAACTGAGATACCTACAGCGTGAGCTATGAGAAAGCGCCACGCTTCCCGAAGG
GAGAAAGGCGGACAGGTATCCGGTAAGCGGCAGGGTCGGAACAGGAGAGCGCACGAGGGAGCTTCCAGGG
GGAAACGCCTGGTATCTTTATAGTCCTGTCGGGTTTCGCCACCTCTGACTTGAGCGTCGATTTTTGTGAT
GCTCGTCAGGGGGGCGGAGCCTATGGAAAAACGCCAGCAACGCGGCCTTTTTACGGTTCCTGGCCTTTTG
CTGGCCTTTTGCTCACATGTTCTTTCCTGCGTTATCCCCTGATTCTGTGGATAACCGTATTACCGCCTTT
GAGTGAGCTGATACCGCTCGCCGCAGCCGAACGACCGAGCGCAGCGAGTCAGTGAGCGAGGAAGCGGAAG
AGCGCCCAATACGCAAACCGCCTCTCCCCGCGCGTTGGCCGATTCATTAATGCAGCTGGCACGACAGGTT
TCCCGACTGGAAAGCGGGCAGTGAGCGCAACGCAATTAATGTGAGTTAGCTCACTCATTAGGCACCCCAG
GCTTTACACTTTATGCTTCCGGCTCGTATGTTGTGTGGAATTGTGAGCGGATAACAATTTCACACAGGAA
ACAGCTATGACCATGATTACGCCAAGCGCGCAATTAACCCTCACTAAAGGGAACAAAAGCTGGAGCTGCA
AGCTTAATGTAGTCTTATGCAATACTCTTGTAGTCTTGCAACATGGTAACGATGAGTTAGCAACATGCCT
TACAAGGAGAGAAAAAGCACCGTGCATGCCGATTGGTGGAAGTAAGGTGGTACGATCGTGCCTTATTAGG
AAGGCAACAGACGGGTCTGACATGGATTGGACGAACCACTGAATTGCCGCATTGCAGAGATATTGTATTT
AAGTGCCTAGCTCGATACATAAACGGGTCTCTCTGGTTAGACCAGATCTGAGCCTGGGAGCTCTCTGGCT
AACTAGGGAACCCACTGCTTAAGCCTCAATAAAGCTTGCCTTGAGTGCTTCAAGTAGTGTGTGCCCGTCT
GTTGTGTGACTCTGGTAACTAGAGATCCCTCAGACCCTTTTAGTCAGTGTGGAAAATCTCTAGCAGTGGC
GCCCGAACAGGGACTTGAAAGCGAAAGGGAAACCAGAGGAGCTCTCTCGACGCAGGACTCGGCTTGCTGA
AGCGCGCACGGCAAGAGGCGAGGGGCGGCGACTGGTGAGTACGCCAAAAATTTTGACTAGCGGAGGCTAG
AAGGAGAGAGATGGGTGCGAGAGCGTCAGTATTAAGCGGGGGAGAATTAGATCGCGATGGGAAAAAATTC
GGTTAAGGCCAGGGGGAAAGAAAAAATATAAATTAAAACATATAGTATGGGCAAGCAGGGAGCTAGAACG
ATTCGCAGTTAATCCTGGCCTGTTAGAAACATCAGAAGGCTGTAGACAAATACTGGGACAGCTACAACCA
TCCCTTCAGACAGGATCAGAAGAACTTAGATCATTATATAATACAGTAGCAACCCTCTATTGTGTGCATC
AAAGGATAGAGATAAAAGACACCAAGGAAGCTTTAGACAAGATAGAGGAAGAGCAAAACAAAAGTAAGAC
CACCGCACAGCAAGCAGCAGCTGATCTTCAGACCTGGAGGAGGAGATATGAGGGACAATTGGAGAAGTGA
ATTATATAAATATAAAGTAGTAAAAATTGAACCATTAGGAGTAGCACCCACCAAGGCAAAGAGAAGAGTG
GTGCAGAGAGAAAAAAGAGCAGTGGGAATAGGAGCTTTGTTCCTTGGGTTCTTGGGAGCAGCAGGAAGCA
CTATGGGCGCAGCGTCAATGACGCTGACGGTACAGGCCAGACAATTATTGTCTGGTATAGTGCAGCAGCA
GAACAATTTGCTGAGGGCTATTGAGGCGCAACAGCATCTGTTGCAACTCACAGTCTGGGGCATCAAGCAG
CTCCAGGCAAGAATCCTGGCTGTGGAAAGATACCTAAAGGATCAACAGCTCCTGGGGATTTGGGGTTGCT
CTGGAAAACTCATTTGCACCACTGCTGTGCCTTGGAATGCTAGTTGGAGTAATAAATCTCTGGAACAGAT
TTGGAATCACACGACCTGGATGGAGTGGGACAGAGAAATTAACAATTACACAAGCTTAATACACTCCTTA
ATTGAAGAATCGCAAAACCAGCAAGAAAAGAATGAACAAGAATTATTGGAATTAGATAAATGGGCAAGTT
TGTGGAATTGGTTTAACATAACAAATTGGCTGTGGTATATAAAATTATTCATAATGATAGTAGGAGGCTT
GGTAGGTTTAAGAATAGTTTTTGCTGTACTTTCTATAGTGAATAGAGTTAGGCAGGGATATTCACCATTA
TCGTTTCAGACCCACCTCCCAACCCCGAGGGGACCCGACAGGCCCGAAGGAATAGAAGAAGAAGGTGGAG
AGAGAGACAGAGACAGATCCATTCGATTAGTGAACGGATCTCGACGGTATCGATCACGAGACTAGCCTCG
AGCGGGATCTGGCCTCCGCGCCGGGTTTTGGCGCCTCCCGCGGGCGCCCCCCTCCTCACGGCGAGCGCTG
CCACGTCAGACGAAGGGCGCAGCGAGCGTCCTGATCCTTCCGCCCGGACGCTCAGGACAGCGGCCCGCTG
CTCATAAGACTCGGCCTTAGAACCCCAGTATCAGCAGAAGGACATTTTAGGACGGGACTTGGGTGACTCT
AGGGCACTGGTTTTCTTTCCAGAGAGCGGAACAGGCGAGGAAAAGTAGTCCCTTCTCGGCGATTCTGCGG
AGGGATCTCCGTGGGGCGGTGAACGCCGATGATTATATAAGGACGCGCCGGGTGTGGCACAGCTAGTTCC
GTCGCAGCCGGGATTTGGGTCGCGGTTCTTGTTTGTGGATCGCTGTGATCGTCACTTGGTGAGTAGCGGG
CTGCTGGGCTGGCCGGGGCTTTCGTGGCCGCCGGGCCGCTCGGTGGGACGGAAGCGTGTGGAGAGACCGC
CAAGGGCTGTAGTCTGGGTCCGCGAGCAAGGTTGCCCTGAACTGGGGGTTGGGGGGAGCGCAGCAAAATG
GCGGCTGTTCCCGAGTCTTGAATGGAAGACGCTTGTGAGGCGGGCTGTGAGGTCGTTGAAACAAGGTGGG
GGGCATGGTGGGCGGCAAGAACCCAAGGTCTTGAGGCCTTCGCTAATGCGGGAAAGCTCTTATTCGGGTG
AGATGGGCTGGGGCACCATCTGGGGACCCTGACGTGAAGTTTGTCACTGACTGGAGAACTCGGTTTGTCG
TCTGTTGCGGGGGCGGCAGTTATGGCGGTGCCGTTGGGCAGTGCACCCGTACCTTTGGGAGCGCGCGCCC
TCGTCGTGTCGTGACGTCACCCGTTCTGTTGGCTTATAATGCAGGGTGGGGCCACCTGCCGGTAGGTGTG
CGGTAGGCTTTTCTCCGTCGCAGGACGCAGGGTTCGGGCCTAGGGTAGGCTCTCCTGAATCGACAGGCGC
CGGACCTCTGGTGAGGGGAGGGATAAGTGAGGCGTCAGTTTCTTTGGTCGGTTTTATGTACCTATCTTCT
TAAGTAGCTGAAGCTCCGGTTTTGAACTATGCGCTCGGGGTTGGCGAGTGTGTTTTGTGAAGTTTTTTAG
GCACCTTTTGAAATGTAATCATTTGGGTCAATATGTAATTTTCAGTGTTAGACTAGTAAATTGTCCGCTA
AATTCTGGCCGTTTTTGGCTTTTTTGTTAGACGAAGCGCTAGCGCTACCGGTTTAATTAACGGCAGGATG
GTGGGTCGGAACAGCGCCATCGCCGCCGGTGTATGCGGGGCCCTTTTCATTGGGTACTGCATCTACTTCG
ACCGCAAAAGACGAAGTGGAGGCAGCATTGCCTCGCATCTGCTTGCCTACTTCTTCACGGAGCTCAACCA
TGACCAAGTGCAGAAGGTTGACCAGTATCTCTACCACATGCGCCTCTCTGATGAGACCCTCTTGGAGATC
TCTAAGCGGTTCCGCAAGGAGATGGAGAAAGGGCTTGGAGCCACCACTCACCCTACTGCAGCAGTGAAGA
TGCTGCCCACCTTTGTGAGGTCCACTCCAGATGGGACAGAACACGGAGAGTTCCTGGCTCTGGATCTTGG
AGGGACCAACTTCCGTGTGCTTTGGGTGAAAGTAACGGACAATGGGCTCCAGAAGGTGGAGATGGAGAAT
CAGATCTATGCCATCCCTGAGGACATCATGCGAGGCAGTGGCACCCAGCTGTTTGACCATATCGCCGAGT
GTCTGGCAAACTTCATGGATAAGCTACAAATCAAAGACAAGAAGCTCCCACTGGGTTTTACCTTCTCGTT
CCCCTGCCACCAGACTAAACTAGACGAGAGTTTCCTGGTCTCATGGACCAAGGGATTCAAGTCCAGTGGA
GTGGAAGGCAGAGACGTTGTGGCTCTGATCCGGAAGGCCATCCAGAGGAGAGGGGACTTTGATATCGACA
TTGTGGCTGTGGTGAATGACACAGTTGGGACCATGATGACCTGTGGTTATGATGACCACAACTGTGAGAT
TGGTCTCATTGTGGGCACGGGCAGCAACGCCTGCTACATGGAAGAGATGCGCCACATCGACATGGTGGAA
GGCGATGAGGGGCGGATGTGCATCAATATGGAGTGGGGGGCCTTCGGGGACGATGGCTCGCTCAACGACA
TTCGCACTGAGTTTGACCAGGAGATTGACATGGGCTCACTGAACCCGGGAAAGCAACTGTTTGAGAAGAT
GATCAGTGGGATGTACATGGGGGAGCTGGTGAGGCTTATCCTGGTGAAGATGGCCAAGGAGGAGCTGCTC
TTTGGGGGGAAGCTCAGCCCAGAGCTTCTCAACACCGGTCGCTTTGAGACCAAAGACATCTCAGACATTG
AAGGGGAGAAGGATGGCATCCGGAAGGCCCGTGAGGTCCTGATGCGGTTGGGCCTGGACCCGACTCAGGA
GGACTGCGTGGCCACTCACCGGATCTGCCAGATCGTGTCCACACGCTCCGCCAGCCTGTGCGCAGCCACC
CTGGCCGCCGTGCTGCAGCGCATCAAGGAGAACAAAGGCGAGGAGCGGCTGCGCTCTACTATTGGGGTCG
ACGGTTCCGTCTACAAGAAACACCCCCATTTTGCCAAGCGTCTACATAAGACCGTGCGGCGGCTGGTGCC
CGGCTGCGATGTCCGCTTCCTCCGCTCCGAGGATGGCAGTGGCAAAGGTGCAGCCATGGTGACAGCAGTG
GCTTACCGGCTGGCCGATCAACACCGTGCCCGCCAGAAGACATTAGAGCATCTGCAGCTGAGCCATGACC
AGCTGCTGGAGGTCAAGAGGAGGATGAAGGTAGAAATGGAGCGAGGTCTGAGCAAGGAGACTCATGCCAG
TGCCCCCGTCAAGATGCTGCCCACCTACGTGTGTGCTACCCCGGACGGCACAGAGAAAGGGGACTTCTTG
GCCTTGGACCTTGGAGGAACAAATTTCCGGGTCCTGCTGGTCCGTGTTCGGAATGGGAAGTGGGGTGGAG
TGGAGATGCACAACAAGATCTACGCCATCCCGCAGGAGGTCATGCACGGCACCGGGGACGAGCTCTTTGA
CCACATTGTCCAGTGCATCGCGGACTTCCTCGAGTACATGGGCATGAAGGGCGTGTCCCTGCCTCTGGGT
TTTACCTTCTCCTTCCCCTGCCAGCAGAACAGCCTGGACGAGAGCATCCTCCTCAAGTGGACAAAAGGCT
TCAAGGCATCTGGCTGCGAGGGCGAGGACGTGGTGACCCTGCTGAAGGAAGCGATCCACCGGCGAGAGGA
GTTTGACCTGGATGTGGTTGCTGTGGTGAACGACACAGTCGGAACTATGATGACCTGTGGCTTTGAAGAC
CCTCACTGTGAAGTTGGCCTCATTGTTGGCACGGGCAGCAATGCCTGCTACATGGAGGAGATGCGCAATG
TGGAACTGGTGGAAGGAGAAGAGGGGCGGATGTGTGTGAACATGGAATGGGGGGCCTTCGGGGACAATGG
ATGCCTAGATGACTTCCGCACAGAATTTGATGTGGCTGTGGATGAGCTTTCACTCAACCCGGGCAAGCAG
AGGTTCGAGAAAATGATCAGTGGAATGTACCTGGGTGAGATTGTCCGTAACATTCTCATCGATTTCACCA
AGCGTGGACTACTCTTCCGAGGCCGCATCTCAGAGCGGCTCAAGACAAGGGGCATCTTTGAAACCAAGTT
CTTGTCTCAGATTGAGAGTGACTGCCTGGCCCTGCTGCAAGTCCGAGCCATCCTGCAACACTTAGGGCTT
GAGAGCACCTGTGACGACAGCATCATTGTTAAGGAGGTGTGCACTGTGGTGGCCCGGCGGGCAGCCCAGC
TCTGTGGCGCAGGCATGGCCGCTGTGGTGGACAGGATACGAGAAAACCGTGGGCTGGACGCTCTCAAAGT
GACAGTGGGTGTGGATGGGACCCTCTACAAGCTACATCCTCACTTTGCCAAAGTCATGCATGAGACAGTG
AAGGACCTGGCTCCGAAATGTGATGTGTCTTTCCTGCAGTCAGAGGATGGCAGCGGGAAGGGGGCGGCGC
TCATCACTGCTGTGGCCTGCCGCATCCGTGAGGCTGGACAGCGAGGAGGAAGTGCGGCCGCAGGCGACTA
CAAAGACCATGACGGTGATTATAAAGATCATGACATTGATTACAAGGATGACGATGACAAGTAATAAGAA
TTCTCGACCTCGAGACAAATGGCAGTATTCATCCACAATTTTAAAAGAAAAGGGGGGATTGGGGGGTACA
GTGCAGGGGAAAGAATAGTAGACATAATAGCAACAGACATACAAACTAAAGAATTACAAAAACAAATTAC
AAAAATTCAAAATTTTCGGGTTTATTACAGGGACAGCAGAGATCCACTTTGGCCGCGGCTCGAGGGGGTT
GGGGTTGCGCCTTTTCCAAGGCAGCCCTGGGTTTGCGCAGGGACGCGGCTGCTCTGGGCGTGGTTCCGGG
AAACGCAGCGGCGCCGACCCTGGGTCTCGCACATTCTTCACGTCCGTTCGCAGCGTCACCCGGATCTTCG
CCGCTACCCTTGTGGGCCCCCCGGCGACGCTTCCTGCTCCGCCCCTAAGTCGGGAAGGTTCCTTGCGGTT
CGCGGCGTGCCGGACGTGACAAACGGAAGCCGCACGTCTCACTAGTACCCTCGCAGACGGACAGCGCCAG
GGAGCAATGGCAGCGCGCCGACCGCGATGGGCTGTGGCCAATAGCGGCTGCTCAGCAGGGCGCGCCGAGA
GCAGCGGCCGGGAAGGGGCGGTGCGGGAGGCGGGGTGTGGGGCGGTAGTGTGGGCCCTGTTCCTGCCCGC
GCGGTGTTCCGCATTCTGCAAGCCTCCGGAGCGCACGTCGGCAGTCGGCTCCCTCGTTGACCGAATCACC
GACCTCTCTCCCCAGGGGGATCCATGGTTCCTTTGTCTCAAGAAGAATCCACCCTCATTGAAAGAGCAAC
GGCTACAATCAACAGCATCCCCATCTCTGAAGACTACAGCGTCGCCAGCGCAGCTCTCTCTAGCGACGGC
CGCATCTTCACTGGTGTCAATGTATATCATTTTACTGGGGGACCTTGTGCAGAACTCGTGGTGCTGGGCA
CTGCTGCTGCTGCGGCAGCTGGCAACCTGACTTGTATCGTCGCGATCGGAAATGAGAACAGGGGCATCTT
GAGCCCCTGCGGACGGTGCCGACAGGTGCTTCTCGATCTGCATCCTGGGATCAAAGCCATAGTGAAGGAC
AGTGATGGACAGCCGACGGCAGTTGGGATTCGTGAATTGCTGCCCTCTGGTTATGTGTGGGAGGGCTAAG
GTACCTTTAAGACCAATGACTTACAAGGCAGCTGTAGATCTTAGCCACTTTTTAAAAGAAAAGGGGGGAC
TGGAAGGGCTAATTCACTCCCAACGAAGACAAGATCTGCTTTTTGCTTGTACTGGGTCTCTCTGGTTAGA
CCAGATCTGAGCCTGGGAGCTCTCTGGCTAACTAGGGAACCCACTGCTTAAGCCTCAATAAAGCTTGCCT
TGAGTGCTTCAAGTAGTGTGTGCCCGTCTGTTGTGTGACTCTGGTAACTAGAGATCCCTCAGACCCTTTT
AGTCAGTGTGGAAAATCTCTAGCAGTAGTAGTTCATGTCATCTTATTATTCAGTATTTATAACTTGCAAA
GAAATGAATATCAGAGAGTGAGAGGAACTTGTTTATTGCAGCTTATAATGGTTACAAATAAAGCAATAGC
ATCACAAATTTCACAAATAAAGCATTTTTTTCACTGCATTCTAGTTGTGGTTTGTCCAAACTCATCAATG
TATCTTATCATGTCTGGCTCTAGCTATCCCGCCCCTAACTCCGCCCATCCCGCCCCTAACTCCGCCCAGT
TCCGCCCATTCTCCGCCCCATGGCTGACTAATTTTTTTTATTTATGCAGAGGCCGAGGCCGCCTCGGCCT
CTGAGCTATTCCAGAAGTAGTGAGGAGGCTTTTTTGGAGGCCTAGGGACGTACCCAATTCGCCCTATAGT
GAGTCGTATTACGCGCGCTCACTGGCCGTCGTTTTACAACGTCGTGACTGGGAAAACCCTGGCGTTACCC
AACTTAATCGCCTTGCAGCACATCCCCCTTTCGCCAGCTGGCGTAATAGCGAAGAGGCCCGCACCGATCG
CCCTTCCCAACAGTTGCGCAGCCTGAATGGCGAATGGG
[124 nt withheld, positions 9069-9192]
C
[91 nt withheld, positions 9194-9284]
A
[49 nt withheld, positions 9286-9334]
CCTTTGACGTTGGAGTCCACGTTCTTT
[37 nt withheld, positions 9362-9398]
ACCCTATCTCGGTCTATTCTTTTGATTTATAAGGGATTTTGCCGATTTCGGCCTATTGGTTAAAAAATGA
GCTGATTTAACAAAAATTTAACGCGAATTTTAACAAAATATTAACGCTTACAATTTAGGTGGCACTTTTC
GGGGAAATGTGCGCGGAACCCCTATTTGTTTATTTTTCTAAATACATTCAAATATGTATCCGCTCATGAG
ACAATAACCCTGATAAATGCTTCAATAATATTGAAAAAGGAAGAGTATGAGTATTCAACATTTCCGTGTC
GCCCTTATTCCCTTTTTTGCGGCATTTTGCCTTCCTGTTTTTGCTCACCCAGAAACGCTGGTGAAAGTAA
AAGATGCTGAAGATCAGTTGGGTGCACGAGTGGGTTACATCGAACTGGATCTCAACAGCGGTAAGATCCT
TGAGAGTTTTCGCCCCGAAGAACGTTTTCCAATGATGAGCACTTTTAAAGTTCTGCTATGTGGCGCGGTA
TTATCCCGTATTGACGCCGGGCAAGAGCAACTCGGTCGCCGCATACACTATTCTCAGAATGACTTGGTTG
AGTACTCACCAGTCACAGAAAAGCATCTTACGGATGGCATGACAGTAAGAGAATTATGCAGTGCTGCCAT
AACCATGAGTGATAACACTGCGGCCAACTTACTTCTGACAACGATCGGAGGACCGAAGGAGCTAACCGCT
TTTTTGCACAACATGGGGGATCATGTAACTCGCCTTGATCGTTGGGAACCGGAGCTGAATGAAGCCATAC
CAAACGACGAGCGTGACACCACGATGCCTGTAGCAATGGCAACAACGTTGCGCAAACTATTAACTGGCGA
ACTACTTACTCTAGCTTCCCGGCAACAATTAATAGACTGGATGGAGGCGGATAAAGTTGCAGGACCACTT
CTGCGCTCGGCCCTTCCGGCTGGCTGGTTTATTGCTGATAAATCTGGAGCCGGTGAGCGTGGGTCTCGCG
GTATCATTGCAGCACTGGGGCCAGATGGTAAGCCCTCCCGTATCGTAGTTATCTACACGACGGGGAGTCA
GGCAACTATGGATGAACGAAATAGACAGATCGCTGAGATAGGTGCCTCACTGATTAAGCATTGGTAACTG
TCAGACCAAGTTTACTCATATATACTTTAGATTGATTTAAAACTTCATTTTTAATTTAAAAGGATCTAGG
TGAAGATCCTTTTTGATAATCTCATGACCAAAATCCCTTAACGTGAGTTTTCGTTCCACTGAGCGTCAGA
CCCCGTAGAAAAGATCAAAGGATCTTC
Features (pLannotate 1.2.2; 28 found; start..end, strand, type, name):
      1..589     +  rep_origin     ori: high-copy-number ColE1/pMB1/pBR322/pUC origin of replication
    772..864     +  CDS            lacI (fragment): lac repressor; lacI; The lac repressor binds to the lac operator to inhibit transcription in E. coli. This inhibition can be relieved by adding lactose or isopropyl-β-D-thiogalactopyranoside (IPTG).
    877..898     +  protein_bind   CAP binding site: CAP binding activates transcription in the presence of cAMP. E. coli catabolite activator protein
    913..943     +  promoter       lac promoter: promoter for the E. coli lac operon
    947..969     +  protein_bind   lac operator (fragment): The lac repressor binds to the lac operator to inhibit transcription in E. coli. This inhibition can be relieved by adding lactose or isopropyl-β-D-thiogalactopyranoside (IPTG). lac repressor encoded by lacI
   1012..1030    +  promoter       T3 promoter: promoter for bacteriophage T3 RNA polymerase
   1058..1284    +  promoter       RSV promoter: Rous sarcoma virus enhancer/promoter
   1285..1465    +  LTR            5' LTR (truncated): truncated 5' long terminal repeat (LTR) from HIV-1
   1512..1637    +  misc_feature   HIV-1 Ψ: packaging signal of human immunodeficiency virus type 1
   1621..1984    +  CDS            HIV-1 gag (fragment): gag protein from human immunodeficiency virus 1; gag
   2130..2363    +  misc_feature   RRE: The Rev response element (RRE) of HIV-1 allows for Rev-dependent mRNA export from the nucleus to the cytoplasm.
   2740..2840    +  CDS            Rev (fragment): human immunodeficiency virus 1 (HIV-1) Rev protein; rev; enhances nuclear export of unspliced and incompletely spliced viral mRNAs
   2881..4092    +  promoter       UbC promoter: human ubiquitin C promoter
   4128..4217    +  CDS            TOMM20 (fragment): TOM20_HUMAN - Also known as KIAA0016. Experimental evidence at protein level: Swiss-Prot protein existence level 1. Central component of the receptor complex responsible for the recognition and translocation of cytosolically synthesized mitochondrial preproteins. Together with TOM22 functions as the transit peptide receptor at the surface of the mitochondrion outer membrane and facilitates the movement of preproteins into the TOM40 translocation pore (By similarity). Required for the translocation across the mitochondrial outer membrane of cytochrome P450 monooxygenases. From Homo sapiens (Hum
   4227..6974    +  CDS            HK2: HXK2_HUMAN - Experimental evidence at protein level: Swiss-Prot protein existence level 1. Catalyzes the phosphorylation of hexose, such as D-glucose and D-fructose, to hexose 6-phosphate (D-glucose 6-phosphate and D- fructose 6-phosphate, respectively) (PubMed:23185017, PubMed:26985301, PubMed:29298880). Mediates the initial step of glycolysis by catalyzing phosphorylation of D-glucose to D-glucose 6-phosphate (PubMed:29298880). Plays a key role in maintaining the integrity of the outer mitochondrial membrane by preventing the release of apoptogenic molecules from the intermembrane space and
   6996..7061    +  CDS            3xFLAG: three tandem FLAG® epitope tags, followed by an enterokinase cleavage site
   7109..7226    +  misc_feature   cPPT/CTS: central polypurine tract and central termination sequence of HIV-1
   7275..7785    +  promoter       hPGK promoter: human phosphoglycerate kinase 1 promoter
   7800..8189    +  CDS            BSD: blasticidin S deaminase; Aspergillus terreus BSD; confers resistance to blasticidin
   8182..8259    +  CDS            nef (fragment): NEF_HV1Z2 - Experimental evidence at protein level: Swiss-Prot protein existence level 1. Extracellular Nef protein targets CD4(+) T-lymphocytes for apoptosis by interacting with CXCR4 surface receptors. From Human immunodeficiency virus type 1 group M subtype D (isolate Z2/CDC-Z34) (HIV-1).
   8261..8494    +  LTR            3' LTR (ΔU3): self-inactivating 3' long terminal repeat (LTR) from HIV-1
   8566..8687    +  polyA_signal   SV40 poly(A) signal: SV40 polyadenylation signal
   8727..8862    +  rep_origin     SV40 ori: SV40 origin of replication
   8883..8901    -  promoter       T7 promoter: promoter for bacteriophage T7 RNA polymerase
   8909..9064    +  CDS            lacZα (fragment): LacZα fragment of β-galactosidase; lacZ fragment
   9069..9497    +  rep_origin     f1 ori (sequence partly withheld): f1 bacteriophage origin of replication; arrow indicates direction of (+) strand synthesis
   9550..9654    +  promoter       AmpR promoter: bla
   9655..10515   +  CDS            AmpR: β-lactamase; bla; confers resistance to ampicillin, carbenicillin, and related antibiotics
