[The description below was written by a language model from this plasmid's Addgene catalogue record and pLannotate feature annotations shown in this document.]
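Description:
pLJC6-TOM20-HK2-3xFLAG is a lentiviral transfer plasmid of about 10.7 kb, built on the pLJC6 backbone, for stable overexpression of a mitochondrially anchored form of human hexokinase 2 in mammalian cells. It is propagated in E. coli through a high-copy ColE1/pUC-type origin with ampicillin resistance. An f1 origin, an SV40 origin and remnants of a lac/lacZα cloning region flanked by T3 and T7 promoters also sit in the bacterial backbone. The viral portion has a third-generation, self-inactivating layout. An RSV promoter replaces the U3 region to drive the truncated HIV-1 5' LTR and produce genomic RNA without Tat. It is followed by the Ψ packaging signal with a partial gag sequence, the Rev response element for nuclear export, a cPPT/CTS element, and a ΔU3 3' LTR backed by an SV40 polyadenylation signal.

Between the LTRs are two independent expression units. The human ubiquitin C promoter drives the insert, cloned between PacI and NotI sites. It encodes the 30-residue transmembrane domain of human TOM20 at the N-terminus, a GGS linker, HK2 beginning at Ile2, and a C-terminal 3xFLAG tag for detection or immunoprecipitation. The TOM20 segment should tether the enzyme constitutively to the outer mitochondrial membrane. The HK2 coding sequence carries the silent mutations described for a related pLJC2 construct, although the record does not say why they were introduced. Downstream, a human PGK promoter drives blasticidin S deaminase to select transduced cells. The associated study concerns how hexokinase detachment from mitochondria affects glycolytic metabolism, which is consistent with using this construct to enforce mitochondrial localisation of HK2.
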