Addgene plasmid #239256: pLJC6-TOM20-HK2-3xFLAG
Purpose: TOM20-HK2 lentiviral overexpression vector
Depositing lab: Jason Cantor. Depositing organization: Morgridge Institute for Research. Publication: Hexokinase detachment from mitochondria drives the Warburg effect to support compartmentalized ATP production. Huggler KS, Flickinger KM, Forsberg MH, Mellado Fritz CA, Chang GR, McGuire MF, Capitini CM, Cantor JR. Nat Metab. 2026 Jan 16. doi: 10.1038/s42255-025-01428-1. PubMed 41545565.
Backbone
  Vector backbone: pLJC6
  Vector type: Mammalian Expression, Lentiviral
  Selectable markers: Blasticidin
Growth in bacteria
  Bacterial resistance: Ampicillin, 100 μg/mL
  Growth temperature: 37°C
  Growth strain: NEB Stable
  Copy number: High Copy
Gene/Insert
  Gene/Insert name: TOM20-HK2
  Species: H. sapiens (human)
  Mutation: Insert contains the set of silent mutations described for pLJC2-HK2-3xFLAG. (See comments for further detail)
  Entrez Gene: HK2 (a.k.a. HKII, HXK2); TOMM20 (a.k.a. MAS20, MOM19, TOM20)
  Promoter: Ubc
  Tag / fusion protein: 3xFLAG (C terminal on insert)
  Cloning method: Restriction Enzyme; 5′ cloning site PacI (not destroyed); 3′ cloning site NotI (not destroyed)
  Sequencing primers: 5′ GTAAATTGTCCGCTAAATTCTGGC; 3′ CCCTTTTCTTTTAAAATTGTGGATGAATACTGCC
Terms and licenses: Academic/Nonprofit Terms; Industry Terms: Not Available to Industry
Depositor comments: Insert sequence encodes 30 amino acids that comprise the transmembrane domain of human TOM20 at the N-terminus, followed by a GGS linker and HK2 (from Ile2)
How to cite: pLJC6-TOM20-HK2-3xFLAG was a gift from Jason Cantor (Addgene plasmid # 239256 ; http://n2t.net/addgene:239256 ; RRID:Addgene_239256)
